Addgene plasmid #33289: pT7-M1T1L
Depositing lab: Terence Dermody. Depositing organization: Vanderbilt University. Publication: A plasmid-based reverse genetics system for animal double-stranded RNA viruses. Kobayashi T, Antar AA, Boehme KW, Danthi P, Eby EA, Guglielmi KM, Holm GH, Johnson EM, Maginnis MS, Naik S, Skelton WB, Wetzel JD, Wilson GJ, Chappell JD, Dermody TS. Cell Host Microbe. 2007 Apr 19;1(2):147-57. 10.1016/j.chom.2007.03.003 PubMed 18005692.
Backbone
  Vector backbone: p3E5EGFP
  Backbone manufacturer: made by Yoshihiro Kawaoka
  Vector type: Mammalian Expression
Growth in bacteria
  Bacterial resistance: Ampicillin, 100 μg/mL
  Growth temperature: 37°C
  Growth strain: DH5alpha
  Copy number: High Copy
Gene/Insert
  Gene/Insert name: M1
  Species: Orthoreovirus T1L
  Entrez Gene: M1 (a.k.a. MoV1sM1gp1)
  Promoter: T7
  Cloning method: Restriction Enzyme; 5′ cloning site none (unknown if destroyed); 3′ cloning site none (unknown if destroyed)
  Sequencing primers: 5′ T7 forward; 3′ T7 terminal
Terms and licenses: Academic/Nonprofit Terms; Industry Terms: Not Available to Industry
How to cite: pT7-M1T1L was a gift from Terence Dermody (Addgene plasmid # 33289 ; http://n2t.net/addgene:33289 ; RRID:Addgene_33289)
