[The description below was written by a language model from this plasmid's Addgene catalogue record and pLannotate feature annotations shown in this document.]
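Description:
pT7-M1T1L is a reverse genetics rescue plasmid carrying a cDNA copy of the M1 gene segment of mammalian orthoreovirus strain type 1 Lang (T1L). It is built on the p3E5EGFP backbone and catalogued as a mammalian expression vector, although transcription depends on bacteriophage T7 RNA polymerase rather than a cellular promoter. The 5,379 nt plasmid is propagated in E. coli at high copy from a ColE1/pUC-type origin and selected with ampicillin through the bla gene and its native promoter. Short annotated fragments of TcR, rop, bom, lacI and a pUC multiple cloning site, plus an SP6 promoter on the opposite strand, appear to be backbone remnants with no evident role in the design.

The functional cassette runs from a T7 promoter directly into the M1 segment. Its open reading frame encodes mu2, a minor inner capsid (core) protein with NTPase and RNA 5'-triphosphatase activities. Mu2 is a possible cofactor of the lambda-3 polymerase, associates with microtubules and helps organise viral inclusions. Downstream of the viral cDNA lie a hepatitis delta virus ribozyme and a T7 terminator; the small "SET1" hit between them is probably T7 phage-derived sequence flanking the terminator rather than a genuine tag. In this arrangement, T7 polymerase initiates at or near the viral 5' end, and self-cleavage by the ribozyme trims the transcript to give a defined 3' end, producing an RNA that mimics the authentic viral plus strand.

The associated publication describes a plasmid-based reverse genetics system for animal double-stranded RNA viruses. The construct would therefore be used alongside equivalent plasmids for the other reovirus gene segments, in cells supplied with T7 polymerase, to recover infectious virus from cloned cDNA or to introduce engineered changes into M1.
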