Features (pLannotate 1.2.2; 14 found; start..end, strand, type, name):
     13..30      +  promoter       T7 promoter (fragment): promoter for bacteriophage T7 RNA polymerase
     43..2250    +  CDS            M1: MU2_REOVL - Experimental evidence at protein level: Swiss-Prot protein existence level 1. Minor inner capsid (core) component. Displays NTPase and RNA 5'-triphosphatase (RTPase) activities. ATP is the preferred substrate for hydrolysis. May function as a cofactor of polymerase lambda-3. Associates with microtubules and plays a role in the formation, structural organization and morphology of viral inclusions, where the assembly of cores and the replication of viral RNA occur. Together with mu-NS, recruits the other core proteins to these inclusions. From Reovirus type 1 (strain Lang) (T1L) (Mam
   2331..2422    +  ncRNA          HDV ribozyme: Accession: RF00094 - Hepatitis delta virus ribozyme
   2437..2486    +  CDS            SET1 (fragment): solubility-enhancement tag derived from T7 phage gene 10B
   2494..2541    +  terminator     T7 terminator: transcription terminator for bacteriophage T7 RNA polymerase
   2570..2604    +  misc_feature   MCS (fragment): pUC18/19 multiple cloning site
   2609..2627    -  promoter       SP6 promoter: promoter for bacteriophage SP6 RNA polymerase
   2856..3131    +  CDS            TcR (fragment): tetracycline efflux protein; tet; confers resistance to tetracycline
   3131..3181    -  misc_feature   bom (fragment): basis of mobility region from pBR322
   3283..3318    -  CDS            rop (fragment): Rop protein, which maintains plasmids at low copy number; rop
   3413..3517    +  promoter       AmpR promoter: bla
   3518..4378    +  CDS            AmpR: β-lactamase; bla; confers resistance to ampicillin, carbenicillin, and related antibiotics
   4549..5137    +  rep_origin     ori: high-copy-number ColE1/pMB1/pBR322/pUC origin of replication
   5320..5373    +  CDS            lacI (fragment): lac repressor; lacI; The lac repressor binds to the lac operator to inhibit transcription in E. coli. This inhibition can be relieved by adding lactose or isopropyl-β-D-thiogalactopyranoside (IPTG).
>Addgene plasmid #33289 | pT7-M1T1L | depositor full sequence | sequence record 39516 | pT7-M1T1L sequence 5379 bps
ATCGATCCCGGGTAATACGACTCACTATAGCTATTCGCGGTCATGGCTTACATCGCAGTTCCTGCGGTGG
TGGATTCACGTTCAAGTGAGGCTATTGGACTGCTAGAATCGTTTGGAGTAGACGCTGGGGCTGATGCGAA
TGACGTTTCATATCAAGATCATGACTATGTGTTGGATCAGTTACAGTATATGTTAGATGGATATGAGGCT
GGCGACGTTATCGATGCACTCGTCCACAAGAATTGGTTACATCACTCCGTCTATTGCTTGTTGCCACCCA
AAAGTCAACTACTAGAGTATTGGAAAAGTAATCCTTCAGTGATACCGGACAACGTTGATCGTCGGCTTCG
TAAACGACTAATGCTAAAGAAAGATCTCAGAAAAGATGATGAATACAATCAACTAGCGCGTGCTTTCAAG
ATATCGGATGTCTACGCACCTCTCATCTCATCCACGACGTCACCGATGACAATGATCCAGAACTTGAATC
AAGGCGAGATCGTGTACACCACGACGGACAGGGTAATTGGGGCTAGAATCTTGTTATATGCTCCTAGAAA
GTACTATGCGTCAACTCTATCATTTACTATGACTAAGTGCATCATTCCGTTTGGCAAAGAGGTGGGTCGT
GTTCCTCACTCTAGATTTAATGTTGGCACATTTCCATCAATTGCTACCCCGAAATGTTTTGTCATGAGTG
GGGTTGATATTGAGTCCATCCCAAATGAATTCATCAAGTTGTTTTACCAGCGCGTCAAGAGTGTTCACGC
CAATATACTAAATGACATATCACCTCAGATCGTCTCTGACATGATAAACAGAAAGCGTTTGCGCGTTCAT
ACTCCATCAGATCGTCGAGCCGCGCAGTTGATGCATTTGCCCTACCATGTTAAACGAGGAGCGTCTCACG
TCGACGTTTACAAGGTGGATGTTGTAGACGTGTTGTTTGAGGTAGTGGATGTGGCCGATGGGTTGCGCAA
CGTATCTAGGAAACTAACTATGCATACCGTTCCGGTATGTATTCTTGAAATGTTGGGTATTGAGATTGCG
GACTATTGCATTCGTCAAGAGGATGGAATGTTCACAGATTGGTTCCTACTTTTAACCATGCTATCTGATG
GCTTAACTGATAGAAGGACGCATTGTCAATACTTGATTAATCCGTCAAGTGTGCCTCCTGATGTGATACT
TAACATCTCAATTACTGGATTTATAAATAGGCATACAATCGATGTCATGCCTGATATATATGACTTCGTT
AAACCCATTGGCGCTGTGCTGCCTAAGGGATCATTTAAATCAACAATTATGAGAGTTCTTGATTCAATAT
CAATATTAGGAGTCCAGATCATGCCGCGCGCGCATGTAGTTGACTCGGATGAGGTGGGCGAGCAAATGGA
GCCTACGTTTGAGCATGCGGTTATGGAGATATACAAAGGGATTGCTGGCGTTGACTCGCTGGATGATCTC
ATCAAGTGGGTGCTGAACTCGGATCTCATTCCGCATGATGACAGGCTTGGCCAATTATTTCAAGCGTTTC
TGCCTCTCGCAAAGGACTTGTTAGCTCCAATGGCCAGAAAGTTTTATGATAACTCAATGAGTGAGGGTAG
ATTGCTGACATTCGCTCATGCCGACAGTGAGTTGCTGAACGCAAATTACTTTGGTCATTTATTGCGACTA
AAAATACCATATATTACAGAGGTTAATCTGATGATTCGCAAGAATCGTGAGGGTGGAGAGCTATTTCAGC
TTGTGTTATCGTATCTATATAAAATGTATGCTACTAGCGCGCAGCCTAAATGGTTTGGATCATTATTGCG
ATTGTTAATATGTCCCTGGTTACATATGGAGAAATTAATAGGAGAAGCAGACCCGGCATCTACGTCGGCT
GAAATTGGATGGCATATCCCTCGTGAACAGCTGATGCAAGATGGATGGTGTGGATGTGAAGATGGATTCA
TTCCCTATGTTAGCATACGTGCGCCAAGACTGGTTATGGAGGAGTTGATGGAGAAGAACTGGGGCCAATA
TCATGCCCAAGTTATTGTCACTGATCAGCTTGTCGTAGGCGAACCGCGGAGGGTATCTGCCAAGGCTGTG
ATCAAGGGTAATCACTTACCAGTTAAGTTAGTTTCACGATTTGCATGTTTCACATTGACGGCGAAGTATG
AGATGAGGCTCTCGTGCGGCCATAGCACTGGACGGGGGGCTGCATACAATGCGAGACTAGCTTTCCGATC
TGACTTGGCGTGATCCGTGACATGCGTAGTGTGACACCTGCCCCTAGGTCAATGGGGGTAGGGGGCGGGC
TAAGACTACGTACGCGCTTCATCGGGTCGGCATGGCATCTCCACCTCCTCGCGGTCCGACCTGGGCATCC
GAAGGAGGACGTCGTCCACTCGGATGGCTAAGGGAGAGCTCAAAAAAAAGGATCCGGCTGCTAACAAAGC
CCGAAAGGAAGCTGAGTTGGCTGCTGCCACCGCTGAGCAATAACTAGCATAACCCCTTGGGGCCTCTAAA
CGGGTCTTGAGGGGTTTTTTGCTGAAAGGAGGAACTATATCCGGATCGAGATCCTCTAGAGTCGACCTGC
AGGCATGCAAGCTTGTATTCTATAGTGTCACCTAAATCGTATGTGTATGATACATAAGGTTATGTATTAA
TTGTAGCCGCGTTCTAACGACAATATGTACAAGCCTAATTGTGTAGCATCTGGCTTACTGAAGCAGACCC
TATCATCTCTCTCGTAAACTGCCGTCAGAGTCGGTTTGGTTGGACGAACCTTCTGAGTTTCTGGTAACGC
CGTTCCGCACCCCGGAAATGGTCAGCGAACCAATCAGCAGGGTCATCGCTAGCCAGATCCTCTACGCCGG
ACGCATCGTGGCCGGCATCACCGGCGCCACAGGTGCGGTTGCTGGCGCCTATATCGCCGACATCACCGAT
GGGGAAGATCGGGCTCGCCACTTCGGGCTCATGAGCGCTTGTTTCGGCGTGGGTATGGTGGCAGGCCCCG
TGGCCGGGGGACTGTTGGGCGCCATCTCCTTGCACCATTCCTTGCGGCGGCGGTGCTCAACGGCCTCAAC
CTACTACTGGGCTGCTTCCTAATGCAGGAGTCGCATAAGGGAGAGCGTCGATATGGTGCACTCTCAGTAC
AATCTGCTCTGATGCCGCATAGTTAAGCCAGCCCCGACACCCGCCAACACCCGCTGACGCGCCCTGACGG
GCTTGTCTGCTCCCGGCATCCGCTTACAGACAAGCTGTGACCGTCTCCGGGAGCTGCATGTGTCAGAGGT
TTTCACCGTCATCACCGAAACGCGCGAGACGAAAGGGCCTCGTGATACGCCTATTTTTATAGGTTAATGT
CATGATAATAATGGTTTCTTAGACGTCAGGTGGCACTTTTCGGGGAAATGTGCGCGGAACCCCTATTTGT
TTATTTTTCTAAATACATTCAAATATGTATCCGCTCATGAGACAATAACCCTGATAAATGCTTCAATAAT
ATTGAAAAAGGAAGAGTATGAGTATTCAACATTTCCGTGTCGCCCTTATTCCCTTTTTTGCGGCATTTTG
CCTTCCTGTTTTTGCTCACCCAGAAACGCTGGTGAAAGTAAAAGATGCTGAAGATCAGTTGGGTGCACGA
GTGGGTTACATCGAACTGGATCTCAACAGCGGTAAGATCCTTGAGAGTTTTCGCCCCGAAGAACGTTTTC
CAATGATGAGCACTTTTAAAGTTCTGCTATGTGGCGCGGTATTATCCCGTATTGACGCCGGGCAAGAGCA
ACTCGGTCGCCGCATACACTATTCTCAGAATGACTTGGTTGAGTACTCACCAGTCACAGAAAAGCATCTT
ACGGATGGCATGACAGTAAGAGAATTATGCAGTGCTGCCATAACCATGAGTGATAACACTGCGGCCAACT
TACTTCTGACAACGATCGGAGGACCGAAGGAGCTAACCGCTTTTTTGCACAACATGGGGGATCATGTAAC
TCGCCTTGATCGTTGGGAACCGGAGCTGAATGAAGCCATACCAAACGACGAGCGTGACACCACGATGCCT
GTAGCAATGGCAACAACGTTGCGCAAACTATTAACTGGCGAACTACTTACTCTAGCTTCCCGGCAACAAT
TAATAGACTGGATGGAGGCGGATAAAGTTGCAGGACCACTTCTGCGCTCGGCCCTTCCGGCTGGCTGGTT
TATTGCTGATAAATCTGGAGCCGGTGAGCGTGGGTCTCGCGGTATCATTGCAGCACTGGGGCCAGATGGT
AAGCCCTCCCGTATCGTAGTTATCTACACGACGGGGAGTCAGGCAACTATGGATGAACGAAATAGACAGA
TCGCTGAGATAGGTGCCTCACTGATTAAGCATTGGTAACTGTCAGACCAAGTTTACTCATATATACTTTA
GATTGATTTAAAACTTCATTTTTAATTTAAAAGGATCTAGGTGAAGATCCTTTTTGATAATCTCATGACC
AAAATCCCTTAACGTGAGTTTTCGTTCCACTGAGCGTCAGACCCCGTAGAAAAGATCAAAGGATCTTCTT
GAGATCCTTTTTTTCTGCGCGTAATCTGCTGCTTGCAAACAAAAAAACCACCGCTACCAGCGGTGGTTTG
TTTGCCGGATCAAGAGCTACCAACTCTTTTTCCGAAGGTAACTGGCTTCAGCAGAGCGCAGATACCAAAT
ACTGTCCTTCTAGTGTAGCCGTAGTTAGGCCACCACTTCAAGAACTCTGTAGCACCGCCTACATACCTCG
CTCTGCTAATCCTGTTACCAGTGGCTGCTGCCAGTGGCGATAAGTCGTGTCTTACCGGGTTGGACTCAAG
ACGATAGTTACCGGATAAGGCGCAGCGGTCGGGCTGAACGGGGGGTTCGTGCACACAGCCCAGCTTGGAG
CGAACGACCTACACCGAACTGAGATACCTACAGCGTGAGCTATGAGAAAGCGCCACGCTTCCCGAAGGGA
GAAAGGCGGACAGGTATCCGGTAAGCGGCAGGGTCGGAACAGGAGAGCGCACGAGGGAGCTTCCAGGGGG
AAACGCCTGGTATCTTTATAGTCCTGTCGGGTTTCGCCACCTCTGACTTGAGCGTCGATTTTTGTGATGC
TCGTCAGGGGGGCGGAGCCTATGGAAAAACGCCAGCAACGCGGCCTTTTTACGGTTCCTGGCCTTTTGCT
GGCCTTTTGCTCACATGTTCTTTCCTGCGTTATCCCCTGATTCTGTGGATAACCGTATTACCGCCTTTGA
GTGAGCTGATACCGCTCGCCGCAGCCGAACGACCGAGCGCAGCGAGTCAGTGAGCGAGGAAGCGGAAGAG
CGCCCAATACGCAAACCGCCTCTCCCCGCGCGTTGGCCGATTCATTAATGCAGGGGGAT
