>Addgene plasmid #33289 | pT7-M1T1L | addgene partial sequence | sequence record 41313 | T7-term
TTTCGGGCTTTGTTAGCAGCCGGATCCTTTTTTTTGAGCTCTCCCTTAGCCATCCGAGTGGACGACGTCC
TCCTTCGGATGCCCAGGTCGGACCGCGAGGAGGTGGAGATGCCATGCCGACCCGATGAAGCGCGTACGTA
GTCTTAGCCCGCCCCCTACCCCCATTGACCTAGGGGCAGGTGTCACACTACGCATGTCACGGATCACGCC
AAGTCAGATCGGAAAGCTAGTCTCGCATTGTATGCAGCCCCCCGTCCAGTGCTATGGCCGCACGAGAGCC
TCATCTCATACTTCGCCGTCAATGTGAAACATGCAAATCGTGAAACTAACTTAACTGGTAAGTGATTACC
CTTGATCACAGCCTTGGCAGATACCCTCCGCGGTTCGCCTACGACAAGCTGATCAGTGACAATAACTTGG
GCATGATATTGGCCCCAGTTCTTCTCCATCAACTCCTCCATAACCAGTCTTGGCGCACGTATGCTAACAT
AGGGAATGAATCCATCTTCACATCCACACCATCCATCTTGCATCAGCTGTTCACGAGGGATATGCCATCC
AATTTCAGCCGACGTAGATGCCGGG
